Addgene plasmid #195414: pMN-010
Purpose: AAVS1 Integratable mCherry Reporter for synZiFTR ZF2
Depositing lab: Ahmad Khalil. Depositing organization: Boston University Main Campus. Publication: Multidimensional control of therapeutic human cell function with synthetic gene circuits. Li HS, Israni DV, Gagnon KA, Gan KA, Raymond MH, Sander JD, Roybal KT, Joung JK, Wong WW, Khalil AS. Science. 2022 Dec 16;378(6625):1227-1234. doi: 10.1126/science.ade0156. Epub 2022 Dec 15. PubMed 36520914.
Backbone
  Vector backbone: AAVS1 donor
  Vector type: Mammalian Expression
Growth in bacteria
  Bacterial resistance: Ampicillin, 100 μg/mL
  Growth temperature: 37°C
  Growth strain: NEB Stable
  Copy number: Unknown
Gene/Insert
  Gene/Insert name: 4X ZF2 BS - minCMV - mCherry - RbGpA - bGHpA - pGK - PuroR - P2A - BFP - SV40pA
  Species: Synthetic
  Cloning method: Gibson Cloning
Terms and licenses: Academic/Nonprofit Terms; Industry Terms: Not Available to Industry
How to cite: pMN-010 was a gift from Ahmad Khalil (Addgene plasmid # 195414 ; http://n2t.net/addgene:195414 ; RRID:Addgene_195414)
