[The description below was written by a language model from this plasmid's Addgene catalogue record and pLannotate feature annotations shown in this document.]
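Description:
pMN-010 is an 8.2 kb mammalian donor plasmid built on an AAVS1 donor backbone, designed to place a fluorescent reporter for a synthetic zinc-finger transcription regulator (synZiFTR ZF2) into the human AAVS1 safe-harbour locus. It is propagated in E. coli through a high-copy ColE1/pUC-type origin with ampicillin selection (AmpR under its own bla promoter). The backbone also carries lac promoter/operator remnants and an SV40 origin with an adjacent SV40 poly(A) signal. The integrating payload is flanked by left and right homology arms from intron 1 of the human PPP1R12C gene, which allow homology-directed insertion at AAVS1. The record does not specify which nuclease is used to cut the site.

Between the arms sit two expression units in the same orientation. The reporter unit consists of four ZF2 binding sites (named in the insert description but not annotated in the feature table) upstream of a minimal CMV promoter driving mCherry. It is terminated by a rabbit β-globin poly(A) signal followed by a bGH poly(A) signal; the short "HBB" hit is most likely part of the β-globin terminator region. Because the minimal promoter has little activity alone, mCherry output should depend on recruitment of a ZF2-based synthetic activator to the binding-site array. The second unit uses the constitutive mouse PGK promoter to express puromycin N-acetyltransferase linked through a P2A self-cleaving peptide to TagBFP, ending in an SV40 poly(A). This allows drug selection and blue-fluorescence identification of cells carrying the cassette. The construct is suited to making stable reporter lines for measuring ZF2 synZiFTR activity in synthetic gene circuits.
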