Features (pLannotate 1.2.2; 25 found; start..end, strand, type, name):
      4..23      +  enhancer       CMV enhancer (fragment): human cytomegalovirus immediate early enhancer
    127..656     -  misc_feature   HA-R: right homology arm from the adeno-associated virus integration site (AAVS1) within intron 1 of the human PPP1R12C gene
   1060..1096    +  promoter       minimal CMV promoter (fragment): human cytomegalovirus (CMV) immediate early promoter
   1146..1855    +  CDS            mCherry (fragment): monomeric derivative of DsRed fluorescent protein (Shaner et al., 2004) mammalian codon-optimized
   1865..1936    +  CDS            HBB (fragment): HBB_PONPY - Experimental evidence at transcript level: Swiss-Prot protein existence level 2. Involved in oxygen transport from the lung to the various peripheral tissues. From Pongo pygmaeus (Bornean orangutan).
   2007..2062    +  polyA_signal   β-globin poly(A) signal: rabbit β-globin polyadenylation signal (Gil and Proudfoot, 1987)
   2408..2632    +  polyA_signal   bGH poly(A) signal: bovine growth hormone polyadenylation signal
   2636..2657    +  promoter       SV40 promoter (fragment): SV40 enhancer and early promoter
   2697..3196    +  promoter       PGK promoter: mouse phosphoglycerate kinase 1 promoter
   3220..3816    +  CDS            PuroR (fragment): puromycin N-acetyltransferase; pac from Streptomyces; confers resistance to puromycin
   3883..4584    +  CDS            TagBFP: monomeric blue fluorescent protein mammalian codon-optimized
   4595..4679    +  CDS            large T antigen (fragment): large T antigen from SV40 (simian virus 40)
   4702..4823    +  polyA_signal   SV40 poly(A) signal: SV40 polyadenylation signal
   4964..5465    -  misc_feature   HA-L: left homology arm from the adeno-associated virus integration site (AAVS1) within intron 1 of the human PPP1R12C gene
   5691..5707    -  protein_bind   lac operator: The lac repressor binds to the lac operator to inhibit transcription in E. coli. This inhibition can be relieved by adding lactose or isopropyl-β-D-thiogalactopyranoside (IPTG). lac repressor encoded by lacI
   5715..5745    -  promoter       lac promoter: promoter for the E. coli lac operon
   5760..5781    -  protein_bind   CAP binding site: CAP binding activates transcription in the presence of cAMP. E. coli catabolite activator protein
   5794..5833    -  CDS            lacI (fragment): lac repressor; lacI; The lac repressor binds to the lac operator to inhibit transcription in E. coli. This inhibition can be relieved by adding lactose or isopropyl-β-D-thiogalactopyranoside (IPTG).
   5840..5862    +  promoter       SV40 promoter (fragment): SV40 enhancer and early promoter
   5886..6021    +  rep_origin     SV40 ori: SV40 origin of replication
   6041..6175    +  polyA_signal   SV40 poly(A) signal: SV40 polyadenylation signal
   6177..6231    -  CDS            lacI (fragment): lac repressor; lacI; The lac repressor binds to the lac operator to inhibit transcription in E. coli. This inhibition can be relieved by adding lactose or isopropyl-β-D-thiogalactopyranoside (IPTG).
   6414..7002    -  rep_origin     ori: high-copy-number ColE1/pMB1/pBR322/pUC origin of replication
   7173..8033    -  CDS            AmpR: β-lactamase; bla; confers resistance to ampicillin, carbenicillin, and related antibiotics
   8034..8138    -  promoter       AmpR promoter: bla
>Addgene plasmid #195414 | pMN-010 | addgene full sequence | sequence record 384842 | Addgene NGS Result
GTCGACATTGATTATTGACTAGTGAAGGGGCAGGAGAGCCAGGGGCATGAGATGGTGGACGAGGAAGGGG
GACAGGGAAGCCTGAGCGCCTCTCCTGGGCTTGCCAAGGACTCAAACCCAGAAGCCCAGAGCAGGGCCTT
AGGGAAGCGGGACCCTGCTCTGGGCGGAGGAATATGTCCCAGATAGCACTGGGGACTCTTTAAGGAAAGA
AGGATGGAGAAAGAGAAAGGGAGTAGAGGCGGCCACGACCTGGTGAACACCTAGGACGCACCATTCTCAC
AAAGGGAGTTTTCCACACGGACACCCCCCTCCTCACCACAGCCCTGCCAGGACGGGGCTGGCTACTGGCC
TTATCTCACAGGTAAAACTGACGCACGGAGGAACAATATAAATTGGGGACTAGAAAGGTGAAGAGCCAAA
GTTAGAACTCAGGACCAACTTATTCTGATTTTGTTTTTCCAAACTGCTTCTCCTCTTGGGAAGTGTAAGG
AAGCTGCAGCACCAGGATCAGTGAAACGCACCAGACAGCCGCGTCAGAGCAGCTCAGGTTCTGGGAGAGG
GTAGCGCAGGGTGGCCACTGAGAACCGGGCAGGTCACGCATCCCCCCCTTCCCTCCCACCCCCTGCCAAG
CTCTCCCTCCCAGGATCCTCTCTGGCTCCATCGTAAGCAAACCTTAGAGGTTCTGGCAAGGAGAGAGATG
GCTCCAGGAAATGGGGGTGTGTCACCAGATAAGGAATCTGCCTAACAGGAGGTGGGGGTTAGACCCAATA
TCAGGAGACTAGGAAGGAGGAGGCCTAAGGATGGGGCTTTTCTGTCACCAATCGCCGGCGAATTCGTCGA
CCGGGTTTCGTAACAATCGCATGAGGATTCGCAACGCCTTGGACGACGTTACGGACGTACTCCCGTCTCA
GTAAAGGTGGACGACGTTACGGACGTACAATCGGACTGCCTTCGTAGGACGACGTTACGGACGTACGTAT
CAGTCGCCTCGGAAGGACGACGTTACGGACGTACATTCGTAAGAGGCTCACTCTCCCTTACACGGAGTGG
ATAACTAGTTAGGCGTGTACGGTGGGAGGCCTATATAAGCAGAGCTCGTTTAGTGAACCGTCAGATCGCC
TGGAACGCGTACCGGTGTCGCCACCATGGTGAGCAAGGGCGAGGAGGATAACATGGCCATCATCAAGGAG
TTCATGCGCTTCAAGGTGCACATGGAGGGCTCCGTGAACGGCCACGAGTTCGAGATCGAGGGCGAGGGCG
AGGGCCGCCCCTACGAGGGCACCCAGACCGCCAAGCTGAAGGTGACCAAGGGTGGCCCCCTGCCCTTCGC
CTGGGACATCCTGTCCCCTCAGTTCATGTACGGCTCCAAGGCCTACGTGAAGCACCCCGCCGACATCCCC
GACTACTTGAAGCTGTCCTTCCCCGAGGGCTTCAAGTGGGAGCGCGTGATGAACTTCGAGGACGGCGGCG
TGGTGACCGTGACCCAGGACTCCTCCCTGCAGGACGGCGAGTTCATCTACAAGGTGAAGCTGCGCGGCAC
CAACTTCCCCTCCGACGGCCCCGTAATGCAGAAGAAGACCATGGGCTGGCAGGCCTCCTCCGAGCGGATG
TACCCCGAGGACGGCGCCCTGAAGGGCGAGATCAAGCAGAGGCTGAAGCTGAAGGACGGCGGCCACTACG
ACGCTGAGGTCAAGACCACCTACAAGGCCAAGAAGCCCGTGCAGCTGCCCGGCGCCTACAACGTCAACAT
CAAGTTGGACATCACCTCCCACAACGAGGACTACACCATCGTGGAACAGTACGAACGCGCCGAGGGCCGC
CACTCCACCGGCGGCATGGACGAGCTGTACAAGTAAGCGGCCGCACTCCTCAGGTGCAGGCTGCCTATCA
GAAGGTGGTGGCTGGTGTGGCCAATGCCCTGGCTCACAAATACCACTGAGATCTTTTTCCCTCTGCCAAA
AATTATGGGGACATCATGAAGCCCCTTGAGCATCTGACTTCTGGCTAATAAAGGAAATTTATTTTCATTG
CAATAGTGTGTTGGAATTTTTTGTGTCTCTCACTCGGAAGGACATATGGGAGGGCAAATCATTTAAAACA
TCAGAATGAGTATTTGGTTTAGAGTTTGGCAACATATGCCCATATGCTGGCTGCCATGAACAAAGGTTGG
CTATAAAGAGGTCATCAGTATATGAAACAGCCCCCTGCTGTCCATTCCTTATTCCATAGAAAAGCCTTGA
CTTGAGGTTAGATTTTTTTTATATTTTGTTTTGTGTTATTTTTTTCTTTAACATCCCTAAAATTTTCCTT
ACATGTTTTACTAGCCAGATTTTTCCTCCTCTCCTGACTACTCCCAGTCATAGCTGTCCCTCTTCTCTTA
TGAAGATCCCTCGACCTGCAGGGTACCCTGTGCCTTCTAGTTGCCAGCCATCTGTTGTTTGCCCCTCCCC
CGTGCCTTCCTTGACCCTGGAAGGTGCCACTCCCACTGTCCTTTCCTAATAAAATGAGGAAATTGCATCG
CATTGTCTGAGTAGGTGTCATTCTATTCTGGGGGGTGGGGTGGGGCAGGACAGCAAGGGGGAGGATTGGG
AAGACAATAGCAGGCATGCTGGGGATGCGGTGGGCTCTATGGCTTCTGAGGCGGAAAGAACCAGCTGGGG
CTCTAGGGGGTATCCCCACGCGCCCTGTAGCGTACCGGGTAGGGGAGGCGCTTTTCCCAAGGCAGTCTGG
AGCATGCGCTTTAGCAGCCCCGCTGGGCACTTGGCGCTACACAAGTGGCCTCTGGCCTCGCACACATTCC
ACATCCACCGGTAGGCGCCAACCGGCTCCGTTCTTTGGTGGCCCCTTCGCGCCACCTTCTACTCCTCCCC
TAGTCAGGAAGTTCCCCCCCGCCCCGCAGCTCGCGTCGTGCAGGACGTGACAAATGGAAGTAGCACGTCT
CACTAGTCTCGTGCAGATGGACAGCACCGCTGAGCAATGGAAGCGGGTAGGCCTTTGGGGCAGCGGCCAA
TAGCAGCTTTGCTCCTTCGCTTTCTGGGCTCAGAGGCTGGGAAGGGGTGGGTCCGGGGGCGGGCTCAGGG
GCGGGCTCAGGGGCGGGGCGGGCGCCCGAAGGTCCTCCGGAGGCCCGGCATTCTGCACGCTTCAAAAGCG
CACGTCTGCCGCGCTGTTCTCCTCTTCCTCATCTCCGGGCCTTTCGATATCTCGCACAGTGCCGCCACCA
TGACCGAGTACAAGCCCACGGTGCGCCTCGCCACCCGCGACGACGTCCCCAGGGCCGTACGCACCCTCGC
CGCCGCGTTCGCCGACTACCCCGCCACGCGCCACACCGTCGATCCGGACCGCCACATCGAGCGGGTCACC
GAGCTGCAAGAACTCTTCCTCACGCGCGTCGGGCTCGACATCGGCAAGGTGTGGGTCGCGGACGACGGCG
CCGCGGTGGCGGTCTGGACCACGCCGGAGAGCGTCGAAGCGGGGGCGGTGTTCGCCGAGATCGGCCCGCG
CATGGCCGAGTTGAGCGGTTCCCGGCTGGCCGCGCAGCAACAGATGGAAGGCCTCCTGGCGCCGCACCGG
CCCAAGGAGCCCGCGTGGTTCCTGGCCACCGTCGGCGTCTCGCCCGACCACCAGGGCAAGGGTCTGGGCA
GCGCCGTCGTGCTCCCCGGAGTGGAGGCGGCCGAGCGCGCCGGGGTGCCCGCCTTCCTGGAGACCTCCGC
GCCCCGCAACCTCCCCTTCTACGAGCGGCTCGGCTTCACCGTCACCGCCGACGTCGAGGTGCCCGAAGGA
CCGCGCACCTGGTGCATGACCCGCAAGCCCGGTGCCGGAAGCGGAGCTACTAACTTCAGCCTGCTGAAGC
AGGCTGGAGACGTGGAGGAGAACCCTGGACCTATGAGCGAGCTGATTAAGGAGAACATGCACATGAAGCT
GTACATGGAGGGCACCGTGGACAACCATCACTTCAAGTGCACATCCGAGGGCGAAGGCAAGCCCTACGAG
GGCACCCAGACCATGAGAATCAAGGTGGTCGAGGGCGGCCCTCTCCCCTTCGCCTTCGACATCCTGGCTA
CTAGCTTCCTCTACGGCAGCAAGACCTTCATCAACCACACCCAGGGCATCCCCGACTTCTTCAAGCAGTC
CTTCCCTGAGGGCTTCACATGGGAGAGAGTCACCACATACGAAGACGGGGGCGTGCTGACCGCTACCCAG
GACACCAGCCTCCAGGACGGCTGCCTCATCTACAACGTCAAGATCAGAGGGGTGAACTTCACATCCAACG
GCCCTGTGATGCAGAAGAAAACACTCGGCTGGGAGGCCTTCACCGAGACGCTGTACCCCGCTGACGGCGG
CCTGGAAGGCAGAAACGACATGGCCCTGAAGCTCGTGGGCGGGAGCCATCTGATCGCAAACATCAAGACC
ACATATAGATCCAAGAAACCCGCTAAGAACCTCAAGATGCCTGGCGTCTACTATGTGGACTACAGACTGG
AAAGAATCAAGGAGGCCAACAACGAGACCTACGTCGAGCAGCACGAGGTGGCAGTGGCCAGATACTGCGA
CCTCCCTAGCAAACTGGGGCACAAGCTTAATTAATCTAGATAACTGATCATAATCAGCCATACCACATTT
GTAGAGGTTTTACTTGCTTTAAAAAACCTCCCACACCTCCCCCTGAACCTGAAACATAAAATGAATGCAA
TTGTTGTTGTTAACTTGTTTATTGCAGCTTATAATGGTTACAAATAAAGCAATAGCATCACAAATTTCAC
AAATAAAGCATTTTTTTCACTGCATTCTAGTTGTGGTTTGTCCAAACTCATCAATGTATCTTAGGCGCGC
CCTGTCCCTAGTGGCCCCACTGTGGGGTGGAGGGGACAGATAAAAGTACCCAGAACCAGAGCCACATTAA
CCGGCCCTGGGAATATAAGGTGGTCCCAGCTCGGGGACACAGGATCCCTGGAGGCAGCAAACATGCTGTC
CTGAAGTGGACATAGGGGCCCGGGTTGGAGGAAGAAGACTAGCTGAGCTCTCGGACCCCTGGAAGATGCC
ATGACAGGGGGCTGGAAGAGCTAGCACAGACTAGAGAGGTAAGGGGGGTAGGGGAGCTGCCCAAATGAAA
GGAGTGAGAGGTGACCCGAATCCACAGGAGAACGGGGTGTCCAGGCAAAGAAAGCAAGAGGATGGAGAGG
TGGCTAAAGCCAGGGAGACGGGGTACTTTGGGGTTGTCCAGAAAAACGGTGATGATGCAGGCCTACAAGA
AGGGGAGGCGGGACGCAAGGGAGACATCCGTCGGAGAAGGCCATCCTAAGAAACGAGAGATGGCACAGGC
CCCAGAAGGAGAAGGAAAAGGGAACCCAGCGAGTGAAGACGGCATGGGGTTGGGTGAGGGAGGAGAGATG
CCCGGAGAGGACCCAGACACGGGGAGGATCCGCTCAGAGGACATCACGTGGTGCAGCGCCGAGAAGGAAG
TGCTCCGGAAAGAGCATCCTTGGGCAGCAACACAGCAGAGAGCAAGGGGAAGAGGGAGTGGAGGAAGACG
GAACCTGAAGGAGGCGGCAGGGAAGGATCTGGGCCAGCCGTAGAGGTGACCCAGGCCACAAGCTGCAGAC
AGAAAGCGGCACAGGCCCAGGGGAGAGAATGCCCTCGACCTGCAGCCCAAGCTTGGCGTAATCATGGTCA
TAGCTGTTTCCTGTGTGAAATTGTTATCCGCTCACAATTCCACACAACATACGAGCCGGAAGCATAAAGT
GTAAAGCCTGGGGTGCCTAATGAGTGAGCTAACTCACATTAATTGCGTTGCGCTCACTGCCCGCTTTCCA
GTCGGGAAACCTGTCGTGCCAGCGGATCCGCATCTCAATTAGTCAGCAACCATAGTCCCGCCCCTAACTC
CGCCCATCCCGCCCCTAACTCCGCCCAGTTCCGCCCATTCTCCGCCCCATGGCTGACTAATTTTTTTTAT
TTATGCAGAGGCCGAGGCCGCCTCGGCCTCTGAGCTATTCCAGAAGTAGTGAGGAGGCTTTTTTGGAGGC
CTAGGCTTTTGCAAAAAGCTAACTTGTTTATTGCAGCTTATAATGGTTACAAATAAAGCAATAGCATCAC
AAATTTCACAAATAAAGCATTTTTTTCACTGCATTCTAGTTGTGGTTTGTCCAAACTCATCAATGTATCT
TATCATGTCTGGATCCGCTGCATTAATGAATCGGCCAACGCGCGGGGAGAGGCGGTTTGCGTATTGGGCG
CTCTTCCGCTTCCTCGCTCACTGACTCGCTGCGCTCGGTCGTTCGGCTGCGGCGAGCGGTATCAGCTCAC
TCAAAGGCGGTAATACGGTTATCCACAGAATCAGGGGATAACGCAGGAAAGAACATGTGAGCAAAAGGCC
AGCAAAAGGCCAGGAACCGTAAAAAGGCCGCGTTGCTGGCGTTTTTCCATAGGCTCCGCCCCCCTGACGA
GCATCACAAAAATCGACGCTCAAGTCAGAGGTGGCGAAACCCGACAGGACTATAAAGATACCAGGCGTTT
CCCCCTGGAAGCTCCCTCGTGCGCTCTCCTGTTCCGACCCTGCCGCTTACCGGATACCTGTCCGCCTTTC
TCCCTTCGGGAAGCGTGGCGCTTTCTCATAGCTCACGCTGTAGGTATCTCAGTTCGGTGTAGGTCGTTCG
CTCCAAGCTGGGCTGTGTGCACGAACCCCCCGTTCAGCCCGACCGCTGCGCCTTATCCGGTAACTATCGT
CTTGAGTCCAACCCGGTAAGACACGACTTATCGCCACTGGCAGCAGCCACTGGTAACAGGATTAGCAGAG
CGAGGTATGTAGGCGGTGCTACAGAGTTCTTGAAGTGGTGGCCTAACTACGGCTACACTAGAAGAACAGT
ATTTGGTATCTGCGCTCTGCTGAAGCCAGTTACCTTCGGAAAAAGAGTTGGTAGCTCTTGATCCGGCAAA
CAAACCACCGCTGGTAGCGGTGGTTTTTTTGTTTGCAAGCAGCAGATTACGCGCAGAAAAAAAGGATCTC
AAGAAGATCCTTTGATCTTTTCTACGGGGTCTGACGCTCAGTGGAACGAAAACTCACGTTAAGGGATTTT
GGTCATGAGATTATCAAAAAGGATCTTCACCTAGATCCTTTTAAATTAAAAATGAAGTTTTAAATCAATC
TAAAGTATATATGAGTAAACTTGGTCTGACAGTTACCAATGCTTAATCAGTGAGGCACCTATCTCAGCGA
TCTGTCTATTTCGTTCATCCATAGTTGCCTGACTCCCCGTCGTGTAGATAACTACGATACGGGAGGGCTT
ACCATCTGGCCCCAGTGCTGCAATGATACCGCGAGACCCACGCTCACCGGCTCCAGATTTATCAGCAATA
AACCAGCCAGCCGGAAGGGCCGAGCGCAGAAGTGGTCCTGCAACTTTATCCGCCTCCATCCAGTCTATTA
ATTGTTGCCGGGAAGCTAGAGTAAGTAGTTCGCCAGTTAATAGTTTGCGCAACGTTGTTGCCATTGCTAC
AGGCATCGTGGTGTCACGCTCGTCGTTTGGTATGGCTTCATTCAGCTCCGGTTCCCAACGATCAAGGCGA
GTTACATGATCCCCCATGTTGTGCAAAAAAGCGGTTAGCTCCTTCGGTCCTCCGATCGTTGTCAGAAGTA
AGTTGGCCGCAGTGTTATCACTCATGGTTATGGCAGCACTGCATAATTCTCTTACTGTCATGCCATCCGT
AAGATGCTTTTCTGTGACTGGTGAGTACTCAACCAAGTCATTCTGAGAATAGTGTATGCGGCGACCGAGT
TGCTCTTGCCCGGCGTCAATACGGGATAATACCGCGCCACATAGCAGAACTTTAAAAGTGCTCATCATTG
GAAAACGTTCTTCGGGGCGAAAACTCTCAAGGATCTTACCGCTGTTGAGATCCAGTTCGATGTAACCCAC
TCGTGCACCCAACTGATCTTCAGCATCTTTTACTTTCACCAGCGTTTCTGGGTGAGCAAAAACAGGAAGG
CAAAATGCCGCAAAAAAGGGAATAAGGGCGACACGGAAATGTTGAATACTCATACTCTTCCTTTTTCAAT
ATTATTGAAGCATTTATCAGGGTTATTGTCTCATGAGCGGATACATATTTGAATGTATTTAGAAAAATAA
ACAAATAGGGGTTCCGCGCACATTTCCCCGAAAAGTGCCACCTG
